>Addgene plasmid #146192 | pCIneo-RLuc-BGG-WT_E | depositor full sequence | sequence record 288637 | Full Sequence
TCAATATTGGCCATTAGCCATATTATTCATTGGTTATATAGCATAAATCAATATTGGCTATTGGCCATTG
CATACGTTGTATCTATATCATAATATGTACATTTATATTGGCTCATGTCCAATATGACCGCCATGTTGGC
ATTGATTATTGACTAGTTATTAATAGTAATCAATTACGGGGTCATTAGTTCATAGCCCATATATGGAGTT
CCGCGTTACATAACTTACGGTAAATGGCCCGCCTGGCTGACCGCCCAACGACCCCCGCCCATTGACGTCA
ATAATGACGTATGTTCCCATAGTAACGCCAATAGGGACTTTCCATTGACGTCAATGGGTGGAGTATTTAC
GGTAAACTGCCCACTTGGCAGTACATCAAGTGTATCATATGCCAAGTCCGCCCCCTATTGACGTCAATGA
CGGTAAATGGCCCGCCTGGCATTATGCCCAGTACATGACCTTACGGGACTTTCCTACTTGGCAGTACATC
TACGTATTAGTCATCGCTATTACCATGGTGATGCGGTTTTGGCAGTACACCAATGGGCGTGGATAGCGGT
TTGACTCACGGGGATTTCCAAGTCTCCACCCCATTGACGTCAATGGGAGTTTGTTTTGGCACCAAAATCA
ACGGGACTTTCCAAAATGTCGTAACAACTGCGATCGCCCGCCCCGTTGACGCAAATGGGCGGTAGGCGTG
TACGGTGGGAGGTCTATATAAGCAGAGCTCGTTTAGTGAACCGTCAGATCACTAGAAGCTTTATTGCGGT
AGTTTATCACAGTTAAATTGCTAACGCAGTCAGTGCTTCTGACACAACAGTCTCGAACTTAAGCTGCAGT
GACTCTCTTAAGGTAGCCTTGCAGAAGTTGGTCGTGAGGCACTGGGCAGGTAAGTATCAAGGTTACAAGA
CAGGTTTAAGGAGACCAATAGAAACTGGGCTTGTCGAGACAGAGAAGACTCTTGCGTTTCTGATAGGCAC
CTATTGGTCTTACTGACATCCACTTTGCCTTTCTCTCCACAGGTGTCCACTCCCAGTTCAATTACAGCTC
TTAAGGCTAGAGTACTTAATACGACTCACTATAGGCTAGCCACCATGACTTCGAAAGTTTATGATCCAGA
ACAAAGGAAACGGATGATAACTGGTCCGCAGTGGTGGGCCAGATGTAAACAAATGAATGTTCTTGATTCA
TTTATTAATTATTATGATTCAGAAAAACATGCAGAAAATGCTGTTATTTTTTTACATGGTAACGCGGCCT
CTTCTTATTTATGGCGACATGTTGTGCCACATATTGAGCCAGTAGCGCGGTGTATTATACCAGACCTTAT
TGGTATGGGCAAATCAGGCAAATCTGGTAATGGTTCTTATAGGTTACTTGATCATTACAAATATCTTACT
GCATGGTTTGAACTTCTTAATTTACCAAAGAAGATCATTTTTGTCGGCCATGATTGGGGTGCTTGTTTGG
CATTTCATTATAGCTATGAGCATCAAGATAAGATCAAAGCAATAGTTCACGCTGAAAGTGTAGTAGATGT
GATTGAATCATGGGATGAATGGCCTGATATTGAAGAGGATATTGCGTTGATCAAATCTGAAGAAGGAGAA
AAAATGGTTTTGGAGAATAACTTCTTCGTGGAAACCATGTTGCCATCAAAAATCATGAGAAAGTTAGAAC
CAGAAGAATTTGCAGCATATCTTGAACCATTCAAAGAGAAAGGTGAAGTTCGTCGTCCAACATTATCATG
GCCTCGTGAAATCCCGTTAGTAAAAGGTGGTAAACCTGACGTTGTACAAATTGTTAGGAATTATAATGCT
TATCTACGTGCAAGTGATGATTTACCAAAAATGTTTATTGAATCGGACCCAGGATTCTTTTCCAATGCTA
TTGTTGAAGGTGCCAAGAAGTTTCCTAATACTGAATTTGTCAAAGTAAAAGGTCTTCATTTTTCGCAAGA
AGATGCACCTGATGAAATGGGAAAATATATCAAATCGTTCGTTGAGCGAGTTCTCAAAAATGAACAACCT
CGAGACACCATGGTGCACCTGACTCCTGAGGAGAAGTCTGCCGTTACTGCCCTGTGGGGCAAGGTGAACG
TGGATGAAGTTGGTGGTGAGGCCCTGGGCAGGTTGGTATCAAGGTTACAAGACAGGTTTAAGGAGACCAA
TAGAAACTGGGCATGTGGAGACAGAGAAGACTCTTGGGTTTCTGATAGGCACTGACTCTCTCTGCCTATT
GGTCTATTTTCCCACCCTTAGGCTGCTGGTGGTCTACCCTTGGACCCAGAGGTTCTTTGAGTCCTTTGGG
GATCTGTCCACTCCTGATGCTGTTATGGGCAACCCTAAGGTGAAGGCTCATGGCAAGAAAGTGCTCGGTG
CCTTTAGTGATGGCCTGGCTCACCTGGACAACCTCAAGGGCACCTTTGCCGCACTGAGTGAGCTGCACTG
TGACAAGCTGCACGTGGATCCTGAGAACTTCAGGGTGAGTCTATGGGACCCTTGATGTTTTCTTTCCCCT
TCTTTTCTATGGTTAAGTTCATGTCATAGGAAGGGGAGAAGTAACAGGGTACAGTTTAGAATGGGAAACA
GACGAATGATTGCATCAGTGTGGAAGTCTCAGGATCGTTTTAGTTTCTTTTATTTGCTGTTCATAACAAT
TGTTTTCTTTTGTTTAATTCTTGCTTTCTTTTTTTTTCTTCTCCGCAATTTTTACTATTATACTTAATGC
CTTAACATTGTGTATAACAAAAAGGAAATATCTCTGAGATACATTAAGTAACTTAAAAAAAAACTTTACA
CAGTCTGCCTAGTACATTACTATTTGGAATATATGTGTGCTTATTTGCATATTCATAATCTCCCTACTTT
ATTTTCTTTTATTTTTAATTGATACATAATCATTATACATATTTATGGGTTAAAGTGTAATGTTTTAATA
TGTGTACACATATTGACCAAATCAGGGTAATTTTGCATTTGTAATTTTAAAAAATGCTTTCTTCTTTTAA
TATACTTTTTTGTTTATCTTATTTCTAATACTTTCCCTAATCTCTTTCTTTCAGGGCAATAATGATACAA
TGTATCATGCCTCTTTGCACCATTCTAAAGAATAACAGTGATAATTTCTGGGTTAAGGCAATAGCAATAT
TTCTGCATATAAATATTTCTGCATATAAATTGTAACTGATGTAAGAGGTTTCATATTGCTAATAGCAGCT
ACAATCCAGCTACCATTCTGCTTTTATTTTATGGTTGGGATAAGGCTGGATTATTCTGAGTCCAAGCTAG
GCCCTTTTGCTAATCATGTTCATACCTCTTATCTTCCTCCCACAGCTCCTGGGCAACGTGCTGGTCTGTG
TGCTGGCCCATCACTTTGGCAAAGAATTCACCCCACCAGTGCAGGCTGCCTATCAGAAAGTGGTGGCTGG
TGTGGCTAATGCCCTGGCCCACAAGTATCACTAATCTAGAGTCGACCCGGGCGGCCGCTTCCCTTTAGTG
AGGGTTAATGCTTCGAGCAGACATGATAAGATACATTGATGAGTTTGGACAAACCACAACTAGAATGCAG
TGAAAAAAATGCTTTATTTGTGAAATTTGTGATGCTATTGCTTTATTTGTAACCATTATAAGCTGCAATA
AACAAGTTAACAACAACAATTGCATTCATTTTATGTTTCAGGTTCAGGGGGAGATGTGGGAGGTTTTTTA
AAGCAAGTAAAACCTCTACAAATGTGGTAAAATCCGATAAGGATCGATCCGGGCTGGCGTAATAGCGAAG
AGGCCCGCACCGATCGCCCTTCCCAACAGTTGCGCAGCCTGAATGGCGAATGG
[124 nt withheld, positions 3834-3957]
C
[91 nt withheld, positions 3959-4049]
A
[49 nt withheld, positions 4051-4099]
CCTTTGACGTTGGAGTCCACGTTCTTT
[37 nt withheld, positions 4127-4163]
ACCCTATCTCGGTCTATTCTTTTGATTTATAAGGGATTTTGCCGATTTCGGCCTATTGGTTAAAAAATGA
GCTGATTTAACAAAAATTTAACGCGAATTTTAACAAAATATTAACGCTTACAATTTCCTGATGCGGTATT
TTCTCCTTACGCATCTGTGCGGTATTTCACACCGCATACGCGGATCTGCGCAGCACCATGGCCTGAAATA
ACCTCTGAAAGAGGAACTTGGTTAGGTACCTTCTGAGGCGGAAAGAACCAGCTGTGGAATGTGTGTCAGT
TAGGGTGTGGAAAGTCCCCAGGCTCCCCAGCAGGCAGAAGTATGCAAAGCATGCATCTCAATTAGTCAGC
AACCAGGTGTGGAAAGTCCCCAGGCTCCCCAGCAGGCAGAAGTATGCAAAGCATGCATCTCAATTAGTCA
GCAACCATAGTCCCGCCCCTAACTCCGCCCATCCCGCCCCTAACTCCGCCCAGTTCCGCCCATTCTCCGC
CCCATGGCTGACTAATTTTTTTTATTTATGCAGAGGCCGAGGCCGCCTCGGCCTCTGAGCTATTCCAGAA
GTAGTGAGGAGGCTTTTTTGGAGGCCTAGGCTTTTGCAAAAAGCTTGATTCTTCTGACACAACAGTCTCG
AACTTAAGGCTAGAGCCACCATGATTGAACAAGATGGATTGCACGCAGGTTCTCCGGCCGCTTGGGTGGA
GAGGCTATTCGGCTATGACTGGGCACAACAGACAATCGGCTGCTCTGATGCCGCCGTGTTCCGGCTGTCA
GCGCAGGGGCGCCCGGTTCTTTTTGTCAAGACCGACCTGTCCGGTGCCCTGAATGAACTGCAGGACGAGG
CAGCGCGGCTATCGTGGCTGGCCACGACGGGCGTTCCTTGCGCAGCTGTGCTCGACGTTGTCACTGAAGC
GGGAAGGGACTGGCTGCTATTGGGCGAAGTGCCGGGGCAGGATCTCCTGTCATCTCACCTTGCTCCTGCC
GAGAAAGTATCCATCATGGCTGATGCAATGCGGCGGCTGCATACGCTTGATCCGGCTACCTGCCCATTCG
ACCACCAAGCGAAACATCGCATCGAGCGAGCACGTACTCGGATGGAAGCCGGTCTTGTCGATCAGGATGA
TCTGGACGAAGAGCATCAGGGGCTCGCGCCAGCCGAACTGTTCGCCAGGCTCAAGGCGCGCATGCCCGAC
GGCGAGGATCTCGTCGTGACCCATGGCGATGCCTGCTTGCCGAATATCATGGTGGAAAATGGCCGCTTTT
CTGGATTCATCGACTGTGGCCGGCTGGGTGTGGCGGACCGCTATCAGGACATAGCGTTGGCTACCCGTGA
TATTGCTGAAGAGCTTGGCGGCGAATGGGCTGACCGCTTCCTCGTGCTTTACGGTATCGCCGCTCCCGAT
TCGCAGCGCATCGCCTTCTATCGCCTTCTTGACGAGTTCTTCTGAGCGGGACTCTGGGGTTCGAAATGAC
CGACCAAGCGACGCCCAACCTGCCATCACGATGGCCGCAATAAAATATCTTTATTTTCATTACATCTGTG
TGTTGGTTTTTTGTGTGAATCGATAGCGATAAGGATCCGCGTATGGTGCACTCTCAGTACAATCTGCTCT
GATGCCGCATAGTTAAGCCAGCCCCGACACCCGCCAACACCCGCTGACGCGCCCTGACGGGCTTGTCTGC
TCCCGGCATCCGCTTACAGACAAGCTGTGACCGTCTCCGGGAGCTGCATGTGTCAGAGGTTTTCACCGTC
ATCACCGAAACGCGCGAGACGAAAGGGCCTCGTGATACGCCTATTTTTATAGGTTAATGTCATGATAATA
ATGGTTTCTTAGACGTCAGGTGGCACTTTTCGGGGAAATGTGCGCGGAACCCCTATTTGTTTATTTTTCT
AAATACATTCAAATATGTATCCGCTCATGAGACAATAACCCTGATAAATGCTTCAATAATATTGAAAAAG
GAAGAGTATGAGTATTCAACATTTCCGTGTCGCCCTTATTCCCTTTTTTGCGGCATTTTGCCTTCCTGTT
TTTGCTCACCCAGAAACGCTGGTGAAAGTAAAAGATGCTGAAGATCAGTTGGGTGCACGAGTGGGTTACA
TCGAACTGGATCTCAACAGCGGTAAGATCCTTGAGAGTTTTCGCCCCGAAGAACGTTTTCCAATGATGAG
CACTTTTAAAGTTCTGCTATGTGGCGCGGTATTATCCCGTATTGACGCCGGGCAAGAGCAACTCGGTCGC
CGCATACACTATTCTCAGAATGACTTGGTTGAGTACTCACCAGTCACAGAAAAGCATCTTACGGATGGCA
TGACAGTAAGAGAATTATGCAGTGCTGCCATAACCATGAGTGATAACACTGCGGCCAACTTACTTCTGAC
AACGATCGGAGGACCGAAGGAGCTAACCGCTTTTTTGCACAACATGGGGGATCATGTAACTCGCCTTGAT
CGTTGGGAACCGGAGCTGAATGAAGCCATACCAAACGACGAGCGTGACACCACGATGCCTGTAGCAATGG
CAACAACGTTGCGCAAACTATTAACTGGCGAACTACTTACTCTAGCTTCCCGGCAACAATTAATAGACTG
GATGGAGGCGGATAAAGTTGCAGGACCACTTCTGCGCTCGGCCCTTCCGGCTGGCTGGTTTATTGCTGAT
AAATCTGGAGCCGGTGAGCGTGGGTCTCGCGGTATCATTGCAGCACTGGGGCCAGATGGTAAGCCCTCCC
GTATCGTAGTTATCTACACGACGGGGAGTCAGGCAACTATGGATGAACGAAATAGACAGATCGCTGAGAT
AGGTGCCTCACTGATTAAGCATTGGTAACTGTCAGACCAAGTTTACTCATATATACTTTAGATTGATTTA
AAACTTCATTTTTAATTTAAAAGGATCTAGGTGAAGATCCTTTTTGATAATCTCATGACCAAAATCCCTT
AACGTGAGTTTTCGTTCCACTGAGCGTCAGACCCCGTAGAAAAGATCAAAGGATCTTCTTGAGATCCTTT
TTTTCTGCGCGTAATCTGCTGCTTGCAAACAAAAAAACCACCGCTACCAGCGGTGGTTTGTTTGCCGGAT
CAAGAGCTACCAACTCTTTTTCCGAAGGTAACTGGCTTCAGCAGAGCGCAGATACCAAATACTGTTCTTC
TAGTGTAGCCGTAGTTAGGCCACCACTTCAAGAACTCTGTAGCACCGCCTACATACCTCGCTCTGCTAAT
CCTGTTACCAGTGGCTGCTGCCAGTGGCGATAAGTCGTGTCTTACCGGGTTGGACTCAAGACGATAGTTA
CCGGATAAGGCGCAGCGGTCGGGCTGAACGGGGGGTTCGTGCACACAGCCCAGCTTGGAGCGAACGACCT
ACACCGAACTGAGATACCTACAGCGTGAGCTATGAGAAAGCGCCACGCTTCCCGAAGGGAGAAAGGCGGA
CAGGTATCCGGTAAGCGGCAGGGTCGGAACAGGAGAGCGCACGAGGGAGCTTCCAGGGGGAAACGCCTGG
TATCTTTATAGTCCTGTCGGGTTTCGCCACCTCTGACTTGAGCGTCGATTTTTGTGATGCTCGTCAGGGG
GGCGGAGCCTATGGAAAAACGCCAGCAACGCGGCCTTTTTACGGTTCCTGGCCTTTTGCTGGCCTTTTGC
TCACATGGCTCGACAGATCT
Features (pLannotate 1.2.2; 24 found; start..end, strand, type, name):
    140..517     +  enhancer       CMV enhancer: human cytomegalovirus immediate early enhancer
    518..729     +  promoter       CMV promoter: human cytomegalovirus (CMV) immediate early promoter
    890..1022    +  intron         chimeric intron: chimera between introns from human β-globin and immunoglobulin heavy chain genes
   1067..1085    +  promoter       T7 promoter: promoter for bacteriophage T7 RNA polymerase
   1095..2027    +  CDS            LUCI_RENRE: Experimental evidence at protein level: Swiss-Prot protein existence level 1. Upon binding the substrate, the enzyme catalyzes an oxygenation, producing a very short-lived hydroperoxide that cyclizes into a dioxetanone structure, which collapses, releasing a CO(2) molecule. The spontaneous breakdown of the dioxetanone releases the energy (about 50 kcal/mole) that is necessary to generate the excited state of the coelenteramide product, which is the singlet form of the monoanion. In vivo the product undergoes the process of nonradiative energy transfer to an accessory protein, a green fluoresce
   2040..2135    +  CDS            HBB (fragment): HBB_HUMAN - Experimental evidence at protein level: Swiss-Prot protein existence level 1. [Spinorphin]: functions as an endogenous inhibitor of enkephalin-degrading enzymes such as DPP3, and as a selective antagonist of the P2RX3 receptor which is involved in pain signaling, these properties implicate it as a regulator of pain and inflammation. From Homo sapiens (Human).
   2167..2481    +  CDS            HBB (fragment): HBB_HAPGR - Experimental evidence at protein level: Swiss-Prot protein existence level 1. Involved in oxygen transport from the lung to the various peripheral tissues. From Hapalemur griseus (Gray gentle lemur) (Eastern lesser bamboo lemur).
   2485..2573    +  intron         β-globin intron (fragment): internally truncated intron from human β-globin
   2944..3335    +  intron         β-globin intron (fragment): internally truncated intron from human β-globin
   3339..3461    +  CDS            HBB: HBB_COLGU - Experimental evidence at transcript level: Swiss-Prot protein existence level 2. Involved in oxygen transport from the lung to the various peripheral tissues. From Colobus guereza (Mantled guereza) (Eastern black-and-white colobus monkey).
   3492..3509    -  promoter       T3 promoter (fragment): promoter for bacteriophage T3 RNA polymerase
   3527..3648    -  polyA_signal   SV40 poly(A) signal: SV40 polyadenylation signal
   3671..3739    -  CDS            large T antigen (fragment): large T antigen from SV40 (simian virus 40)
   3763..3830    +  CDS            lacZα (fragment): LacZα fragment of β-galactosidase; lacZ fragment
   3834..4262    +  rep_origin     f1 ori (sequence partly withheld): f1 bacteriophage origin of replication; arrow indicates direction of (+) strand synthesis
   4290..4341    -  misc_feature   bom (fragment): basis of mobility region from pBR322
   4406..4763    +  promoter       SV40 promoter: SV40 enhancer and early promoter
   4814..5605    +  CDS            neo: KKA2_KLEPN - Also known as kan, nptII. Experimental evidence at protein level: Swiss-Prot protein existence level 1. Resistance to kanamycin, neomycin, paromomycin, ribostamycin, butirosin and gentamicin B. From Klebsiella pneumoniae.
   5672..5720    +  polyA_signal   poly(A) signal: synthetic polyadenylation signal
   5740..5794    -  misc_feature   bom (fragment): basis of mobility region from pBR322
   5896..5931    -  CDS            rop (fragment): Rop protein, which maintains plasmids at low copy number; rop
   6026..6130    +  promoter       AmpR promoter: bla
   6131..6991    +  CDS            AmpR: β-lactamase; bla; confers resistance to ampicillin, carbenicillin, and related antibiotics
   7162..7750    +  rep_origin     ori: high-copy-number ColE1/pMB1/pBR322/pUC origin of replication
