[The description below was written by a language model from this plasmid's Addgene catalogue record and pLannotate feature annotations shown in this document.]
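Description:
pCIneo-RLuc-BGG-WT_E is a 7.8 kb mammalian expression plasmid built on the pCI-neo backbone. It is propagated in E. coli as a high-copy plasmid through a ColE1/pUC-type origin and selected with ampicillin via the β-lactamase gene. An f1 origin is also present, which allows single-stranded DNA production. For selection in mammalian cells, the backbone carries a neomycin phosphotransferase cassette driven by the SV40 enhancer/early promoter and terminated by a synthetic poly(A) signal.

The expression unit begins with the human CMV immediate-early enhancer and promoter, followed by the pCI chimeric β-globin/immunoglobulin intron and a T7 promoter that can be used for in vitro transcription. Next comes the Renilla luciferase coding sequence, followed closely by the human β-globin (HBB) gene. The depositor notes that this gene derives from genomic DNA. Consistent with that, the annotation shows HBB coding segments separated by β-globin intron sequence, so the transcript must be spliced. Some coding fragments were matched by the annotation tool to primate orthologues, but the record gives the insert species as human. An SV40 polyadenylation signal is annotated downstream of the insert. Whether luciferase and β-globin form a single in-frame fusion is suggested by their close spacing but is not stated explicitly.

"WT" indicates the wild-type β-globin version. The associated publication concerns SMG5–SMG7 function in nonsense-mediated mRNA decay, so the plasmid most plausibly serves as a luciferase-tagged β-globin reporter without a premature stop codon, used as the control in NMD assays. The record itself states only "mammalian expression of BGG-WT". The depositor sequence may be theoretical rather than fully verified.
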