Addgene plasmid #146192: pCIneo-RLuc-BGG-WT_E
Purpose: Mammalian Expression of BGG-WT
Depositing lab: Elisa Izaurralde. Depositing organization: Max Planck Institute for Developmental Biology. Publication: An unusual arrangement of two 14-3-3-like domains in the SMG5-SMG7 heterodimer is required for efficient nonsense-mediated mRNA decay. Jonas S, Weichenrieder O, Izaurralde E. Genes Dev. 2013 Jan 15;27(2):211-25. doi: 10.1101/gad.206672.112. PubMed 23348841.
Backbone
  Vector backbone: pCI-neo
  Vector type: Mammalian Expression
Growth in bacteria
  Bacterial resistance: Ampicillin, 100 μg/mL
  Growth temperature: 37°C
  Growth strain: DH5alpha
  Copy number: High Copy
Gene/Insert
  Gene/Insert name: BGG-WT (alt name: HBB)
  Species: H. sapiens (human)
  Entrez Gene: HBB (a.k.a. CD113t-C, ECYT6, beta-globin)
  Cloning method: Unknown
Terms and licenses: Academic/Nonprofit Terms; Industry Terms: Not Available to Industry
Depositor comments: genomic DNA extracted from NCBI: NT_009237.18 Plasmids from this collection were made available to the research community and donated after the lab closed. Please note that the sequence provided by the depositing laboratory may be theoretical/predicted or based on Sanger sequencing results. There may be discrepancies between sequencing results obtained by Addgene and the depositor sequence. If an Addgene verified sequence is not available, please contact before placing your order to request that our lab fully sequence the plasmid.
How to cite: pCIneo-RLuc-BGG-WT_E was a gift from Elisa Izaurralde (Addgene plasmid # 146192 ; http://n2t.net/addgene:146192 ; RRID:Addgene_146192)
